>Addgene plasmid #54979 | mCherry-ARP2-C-14 | depositor partial sequence | sequence record 85366 | insert sequence
GATCCGCTAGCGCTACCGGTCGCCACCATGGTGAGCAAGGGCGAGGAGGATAACATGGCCATCATCAAGG
AGTTCATGCGCTTCAAGGTGCACATGGAGGGCTCCGTGAACGGCCACGAGTTCGAGATCGAGGGCGAGGG
CGAGGGCCGCCCCTACGAGGGCACCCAGACCGCCAAGCTGAAGGTGACCAAGGGTGGCCCCCTGCCCTTC
GCCTGGGACATCCTGTCCCCTCAGTTCATGTACGGCTCCAAGGCCTACGTGAAGCACCCCGCCGACATCC
CCGACTACTTGAAGCTGTCCTTCCCCGAGGGCTTCAAGTGGGAGCGCGTGATGAACTTCGAGGACGGCGG
CGTGGTGACCGTGACCCAGGACTCCTCCCTGCAGGACGGCGAGTTCATCTACAAGGTGAAGCTGCGCGGC
ACCAACTTCCCCTCCGACGGCCCCGTAATGCAGAAGAAGACCATGGGCTGGGAGGCCTCCTCCGAGCGGA
TGTACCCCGAGGACGGCGCCCTGAAGGGCGAGATCAAGCAGAGGCTGAAGCTGAAGGACGGCGGCCACTA
CGACGCTGAGGTCAAGACCACCTACAAGGCCAAGAAGCCCGTGCAGCTGCCCGGCGCCTACAACGTCAAC
ATCAAGTTGGACATCACCTCCCACAACGAGGACTACACCATCGTGGAACAGTACGAACGCGCCGAGGGCC
GCCACTCCACCGGCGGCATGGACGAGCTGTACAAGTCCGGAAGTGCTGGGAGCGCAAGCGGAAGCGGAGG
CTCCGGTGACAGCCAGGGCAGGAAGGTGGTGGTGTGCGACAACGGCACCGGGTTTGTGAAGTGTGGATAT
GCAGGCTCTAACTTTCCAGAACACATCTTCCCAGCTTTGGTTGGAAGACCTATTATCAGATCAACCACCA
AAGTGGGAAACATTGAAATCAAGAATAACAAAAAGATGGATCTTATGGTTGGTGATGAGGCAAGTGAATT
ACGATCAATGTTAGAAGTTAACTACCCTATGGAAAATGGCATAGTACGAAATTGGGATGACATGAAACAC
CTGTGGGACTACACATTTGGACCAGAGAAACTTAATATAGATACCAGAAATTGTAAAATCTTACTCACAG
AACCTCCTATGAACCCAACCAAAAACAGAGAGAAGATTGTAGAGGTAATGTTTGAAACTTACCAGTTTTC
CGGTGTATATGTAGCCATCCAGGCAGTTCTGACTTTGTACGCTCAAGGTTTATTGACTGGTGTAGTGGTA
GACTCTGGAGATGGTGTGACTCACATTTGCCCAGTATATGAAGGCTTTTCTCTCCCTCATCTTACCAGGA
GACTGGATATTGCTGGGAGGGATATAACTAGATATCTTATCAAGCTACTTCTGTTGCGAGGATACGCCTT
CAACCACTCTGCTGATTTTGAAACGGTTCGCATGATTAAAGAAAAACTGTGTTACGTGGGATATAATATT
GAGCAAGAGCAGAAACTGGCCTTAGAAACCACAGTATTAGTTGAATCTTATACACTCCCAGATGGACGTA
TCATCAAAGTTGGGGGAGAGAGATTTGAAGCACCAGAAGCTTTATTTCAGCCTCACTTGATCAATGTTGA
AGGAGTTGGTGTTGCTGAATTGCTTTTTAACACAATTCAGGCAGCTGACATTGATACCAGATCTGAATTC
TACAAACACATTGTGCTTTCTGGAGGGTCTACTATGTATCCTGGCCTGCCATCACGGTTGGAACGAGAAC
TTAAACAGCTTTACTTAGAACGAGTTTTGAAGGGTGATGTGGAAAAACTTTCTAAATTTAAGATCCGCAT
TGAAGACCCACCCCGCAGAAAGCACATGGTATTCCTGGGTGGTGCAGTTCTAGCGGATATCATGAAAGAC
AAAGACAACTTTTGGATGACCCGACAAGAGTACCAAGAAAAGGGTGTCCGTGTGCTAGAGAAACTTGGTG
TGACTGTTCGATAAGGATCCACCGGATCTAGATAACTGATCATAATCAGCCATAACAC
