>Addgene plasmid #54979 | mCherry-ARP2-C-14 | addgene partial sequence | sequence record 97772 | mCherry-F 5'-ccccgtaatgcagaagaaga-3'
CCGAGGACGGCGCCCTGAAGGGCGAGATCAAGCAGAGGCTGAAGCTGAAGGACGGCGGCCACTACGACGC
TGAGGTCAAGACCACCTACAAGGCCAAGAAGCCCGTGCAGCTGCCCGGCGCCTACAACGTCAACATCAAG
TTGGACATCACCTCCCACAACGAGGACTACACCATCGTGGAACAGTACGAACGCGCCGAGGGCCGCCACT
CCACCGGCGGCATGGACGAGCTGTACAAGTCCGGAAGTGCTGGGAGCGCAAGCGGAAGCGGAGGCTCCGG
TGACAGCCAGGGCAGGAAGGTGGTGGTGTGCGACAACGGCACCGGGTTTGTGAAGTGTGGATATGCAGGC
TCTAACTTTCCAGAACACATCTTCCCAGCTTTGGTTGGAAGACCTATTATCAGATCAACCACCAAAGTGG
GAAACATTGAAATCAAGAATAACAAAAAGATGGATCTTATGGTTGGTGATGAGGCAAGTGAATTACGATC
AATGTTAGAAGTTAACTACCCTATGGAAAATGGCATAGTACGAAATTGGGATGACATGAAACACCTGTGG
GACTACACATTTGGACCAGAGAAACTTAATATAGATACCAGAAATTGTAAAATCTTACTCACAGAACCTC
CTATGAACCCAACCAAAAACAGAGAGAAGATTGTAGAGGTAATGTTTGAAACTTACCAGTTTTCCGGTGT
ATATGTAGCCATCCAGGCAGTTCTGACTTTGTACGCTCAAGGTTTATTGACTGGTGTAGTGGTAGACTCT
GGAGATGGTGTGACTCACATTTGCCCAGTATATGAAGGCTTTTCTCTCCCTCATCTTACCAGGAGACTGG
ATATTGCTGGGAGGGATATAACTAGATATCTTATCAAGCTACTTCTGTTGCGAGGATACGCCTTCAACCA
CTCTGCTGATT
