[The description below was written by a language model from this plasmid's Addgene catalogue record.]
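Description:
mCherry-ARP2-C-14 is a mammalian expression plasmid built on the mCherry-C1 backbone (about 4.75 kb without the insert) that produces human ARP2, the actin-related protein 2 encoded by ACTR2, as a fusion to the red fluorescent protein mCherry. Transcription is driven by the CMV promoter, a strong constitutive viral promoter widely used in cultured mammalian cells. The mCherry tag is supplied by the backbone and sits at the N terminus of the fusion, so ARP2 is joined to the C-terminal end of the fluorescent protein. The "C-14" in the name probably refers to this orientation and to a linker length, but the record does not explain it. The use of an SV40 polyA reverse sequencing primer suggests that an SV40 polyadenylation signal follows the insert. The cloning method is listed as unknown, and no feature table is provided, so other backbone elements cannot be confirmed from the record.

In bacteria the plasmid is maintained at high copy number under kanamycin selection. In mammalian cells a neomycin resistance marker allows selection with G418, which makes it possible to derive stable lines as well as to use the plasmid for transient transfection.

The stated purpose is localization. ARP2 is a core subunit of the Arp2/3 complex, which nucleates branched actin filaments, so the fusion serves as a fluorescent marker for this protein in imaging experiments. mCherry is recorded with an excitation peak of 587 nm and an emission peak of 610 nm, which places it in the red channel and allows it to be combined with green or cyan probes in multicolour microscopy.
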