Addgene plasmid #54979: mCherry-ARP2-C-14
Purpose: Localization: Actin Related Protein, Excitation: 587, Emission: 610
Depositing lab: Michael Davidson. Depositing organization: Florida State University, Tallahassee.
Backbone
  Vector backbone: mCherry-C1
  Backbone size w/o insert (bp): 4750
  Vector type: Mammalian Expression
  Selectable markers: Neomycin (select with G418)
Growth in bacteria
  Bacterial resistance: Kanamycin, 50 μg/mL
  Growth temperature: 37°C
  Growth strain: DH5alpha
  Copy number: High Copy
Gene/Insert
  Gene/Insert name: ARP2 (alt name: NM_001005386.1)
  Species: H. sapiens (human)
  Entrez Gene: ACTR2 (a.k.a. ARP2)
  Promoter: CMV
  Tag / fusion protein: mCherry (N terminal on backbone)
  Cloning method: Unknown
  Sequencing primers: 5′ CMV-F; 3′ SV40pA-R
Terms and licenses: Academic/Nonprofit Terms; Industry Terms: Not Available to Industry
Depositor comments: . Excitation = 587; Emission = 610
How to cite: mCherry-ARP2-C-14 was a gift from Michael Davidson (Addgene plasmid # 54979 ; http://n2t.net/addgene:54979 ; RRID:Addgene_54979)
